>Addgene plasmid #225787 | pGLU_105 | addgene full sequence | sequence record 447021 | Addgene NGS Result
GTATCGCAGGTCTCATCATAAATTGGGTACTGGGGATTGGGTACTAATACCAATTCAAAATTCAAAATAG
CCTACGGCAAGGCTGCGCCAACAAAATTCAAAATTAGGAAAGTCAAACAGCATAAGGGTATATCCGTATG
TATCTGTCGCATTCTGTTTTCAAATTGTTACAAGGATTGGGCTTCTGTCTCTTATACACATCTGGGTCAC
GCGTAGGACGCGTCGAGTAGGGTTCTTTGTGGGACTCCCTACGCGTATGAGACCGTCAGACACGATCGAG
CATGCTAGTCGATATCGAGAAGGCTAGGTGGAGGCTCAGTGATGATAAGTCTGCGATGGTGGATGCATGT
GTCATGGTCATAGCTGTTTCCTGTGTGAAATTGTTATCCGCTCAGAGGGCACAATCCTATTCCGCGCTAT
CCGACAATCTCCAAGACATTAGGTGGAGTTCAGTTCGGCGTATGGCATATGTCGCTGGAAAGAACATGTG
AGCAAAAGGCCAGCAAAAGGCCAGGAACCGTAAAAAGGCCGCGTTGCTGGCGTTTTTCCATAGGCTCCGC
CCCCCTGACGAGCATCACAAAAATCGACGCTCAAGTCAGAGGTGGCGAAACCCGACAGGACTATAAAGAT
ACCAGGCGTTTCCCCCTGGAAGCTCCCTCGTGCGCTCTCCTGTTCCGACCCTGCCGCTTACCGGATACCT
GTCCGCCTTTCTCCCTTCGGGAAGCGTGGCGCTTTCTCATAGCTCACGCTGTAGGTATCTCAGTTCGGTG
TAGGTCGTTCGCTCCAAGCTGGGCTGTGTGCACGAACCCCCCGTTCAGCCCGACCGCTGCGCCTTATCCG
GTAACTATCGTCTTGAGTCCAACCCGGTAAGACACGACTTATCGCCACTGGCAGCAGCCACTGGTAACAG
GATTAGCAGAGCGAGGTATGTAGGCGGTGCTACAGAGTTCTTGAAGTGGTGGCCTAACTACGGCTACACT
AGAAGAACAGTATTTGGTATCTGCGCTCTGCTGAAGCCAGTTACCTTCGGAAAAAGAGTTGGTAGCTCTT
GATCCGGCAAACAAACCACCGCTGGTAGCGGTGGTTTTTTTGTTTGCAAGCAGCAGATTACGCGCAGAAA
AAAAGGATCTCAAGAAGATCCTTTGATCTTTTCTACGGGGTCTGACGCTCTATTCAACAAAGCCGCCGTC
CCGTCAAGTCAGCGTAAATGGGTAGGGGGCTTCAAATCGTCCCCCCATACGATATAAGTTGTTACTAGTG
CTTGGATTCTCACCAATAAAAAACGCCCGGCGGCAACCGAGCGTTCTGAACAAATCCAGATGGAGTTCTG
AGGTCATTACTGGATCTATCAACAGGAGTCCAAGCGAGCTCGATATCAAATTACGCCCCGCCCTGCCACT
CATCGCAGTACTGTTGTAATTCATTAAGCATTCTGCCGACATGGAAGCCATCACAAACGGCATGATGAAC
CTGAATCGCCAGCGGCATCAGCACCTTGTCGCCTTGCGTATAATATTTGCCCATGGTGAAAACGGGGGCG
AAGAAGTTGTCCATATTGGCCACGTTTAAATCAAAACTGGTGAAACTCACCCAGGGATTGGCTGAGACGA
AAAACATATTCTCAATAAACCCTTTAGGGAAATAGGCCAGGTTTTCACCGTAACACGCCACATCTTGCGA
ATATATGTGTAGAAACTGCCGGAAATCGTCGTGGTATTCACTCCAGAGCGATGAAAACGTTTCAGTTTGC
TCATGGAAAACGGTGTAACAAGGGTGAACACTATCCCATATCACCAGCTCACCGTCTTTCATTGCCATAC
GAAATTCCGGATGAGCATTCATCAGGCGGGCAAGAATGTGAATAAAGGCCGGATAAAACTTGTGCTTATT
TTTCTTTACGGTCTTTAAAAAGGCCGTAATATCCAGCTGAACGGTCTGGTTATAGGTACATTGAGCAACT
GACTGAAATGCCTCAAAATGTTCTTTACGATGCCATTGGGATATATCAACGGTGGTATATCCAGTGATTT
TTTTCTCCATTTTAGCTTCCTTAGCTCCTGAAAATCTCGATAACTCAAAAAATACGCCCGGTAGTGATCT
TATTTCATTATGGTGAAAGTTGGAACCTCTTACGTGCCGATCAACGTCTCATTGATACCTGAAACAAAAC
CCATCGTACGGCCAAGGAAGTCTCCAATAACTGTGATCCACCACAAGCGCCAGGGTTTTCCCAGTCACGA
CGTTGTAAAACGACGGCCAGTCATGCATAATCCGCACGCATCTGGAATAAGGAAGTGCCATTCCGCCTGA
CCT
Features (pLannotate 1.2.2; 7 found; start..end, strand, type, name):
    185..203     +  misc_feature   Tn5 ME: hyperactive mosaic end for Tn5 transposase recognition (Reznikoff et al., 2004)
    379..394     -  protein_bind   lac operator (fragment): The lac repressor binds to the lac operator to inhibit transcription in E. coli. This inhibition can be relieved by adding lactose or isopropyl-β-D-thiogalactopyranoside (IPTG). lac repressor encoded by lacI
    545..1133    -  rep_origin     ori: high-copy-number ColE1/pMB1/pBR322/pUC origin of replication
   1266..1360    -  terminator     lambda t0 terminator: transcription terminator from phage lambda
   1384..2040    -  CDS            cat: CAT_ECOLX - Experimental evidence at protein level: Swiss-Prot protein existence level 1. This enzyme is an effector of chloramphenicol resistance in bacteria. From Escherichia coli. This protein is used as a marker in many commonly used cloning vectors, such as pACYC184.
   2041..2143    -  promoter       cat promoter: promoter of the E. coli cat gene encoding chloramphenicol acetyltransferase
   2218..2261    -  CDS            lacZα (fragment): LacZα fragment of β-galactosidase; lacZ fragment
