[The description below was written by a language model from this plasmid's Addgene catalogue record and pLannotate feature annotations shown in this document.]
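Description:
pGLU_105 is a small (about 2.3 kb) synthetic-biology plasmid deposited as one member of a part library, described in the record as "RS421 library variant 13181". It comes from work on a scalable transposon mutagenesis system for non-model bacteria. No named backbone is recorded. The annotated sequence shows a minimal E. coli maintenance scaffold: a high-copy ColE1/pUC-type origin of replication and a chloramphenicol acetyltransferase (cat) gene driven by its native cat promoter and followed by the phage lambda t0 terminator. This matches the catalogue's listing of chloramphenicol selection and high copy number in a standard cloning strain.

The insert is named 13181_[Tn5] and is attributed to Nostoc sp. PCC 7120, a filamentous cyanobacterium. The record does not state what kind of element variant 13181 is, such as a promoter or other regulatory part, and the automated annotation assigns no feature to it. The annotation does identify a single 19 bp hyperactive Tn5 mosaic end, the sequence recognised by Tn5 transposase, which fits the "[Tn5]" label and suggests the part is formatted for use in Tn5-based transposon constructs. Only one mosaic end is annotated, and no transposase gene, conjugative transfer origin or transposon-borne marker appears, so the plasmid does not look like a complete transposon delivery vector by itself. It more likely stores or supplies the part. Short fragments of a lac operator and of lacZα are also detected. These are probably remnants of the cloning scaffold rather than functional elements.
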