Addgene plasmid #225787: pGLU_105
Purpose: RS421 library variant 13181
Depositing lab: Nili Ostrov. Depositing organization: Cultivarium, Convergent Research. Publication: A scalable transposon mutagenesis system for non-model bacteria. Gilbert C, Leung J, Crits-Christoph A, Kang SC, Esmurria A, Fenn K, Brumwell SL, Martin-Moldes Z, Mendler K, Barnum TP, Nguyen M-A, Lee HH, Ostrov N. bioRxiv 2025.12.22.696024 10.64898/2025.12.22.696024.
Backbone
  Vector backbone: N/A
  Vector type: Synthetic Biology
Growth in bacteria
  Bacterial resistance: Chloramphenicol, 25 μg/mL
  Growth temperature: 37°C
  Growth strain: DH5alpha
  Copy number: High Copy
Gene/Insert
  Gene/Insert name: 13181_[Tn5]
  Species: Nostoc sp. PCC 7120
  Mutation: N/A
  Cloning method: Other
Terms and licenses: Academic/Nonprofit Terms; Industry Terms: Not Available to Industry
How to cite: pGLU_105 was a gift from Nili Ostrov (Addgene plasmid # 225787 ; http://n2t.net/addgene:225787 ; RRID:Addgene_225787)
